>Addgene plasmid #171412 | ATG13 | depositor full sequence | sequence record 332452 | ATG13 sequence 6406 bps
GTCGACATTGATTATTGACTAGTTATTAATAGTAATCAATTACGGGGTCATTAGTTCATAGCCCATATAT
GGAGTTCCGCGTTACATAACTTACGGTAAATGGCCCGCCTGGCTGACCGCCCAACGACCCCCGCCCATTG
ACGTCAATAATGACGTATGTTCCCATAGTAACGCCAATAGGGACTTTCCATTGACGTCAATGGGTGGAGT
ATTTACGGTAAACTGCCCACTTGGCAGTACATCAAGTGTATCATATGCCAAGTACGCCCCCTATTGACGT
CAATGACGGTAAATGGCCCGCCTGGCATTATGCCCAGTACATGACCTTATGGGACTTTCCTACTTGGCAG
TACATCTACGTATTAGTCATCGCTATTACCATGGTCGAGGTGAGCCCCACGTTCTGCTTCACTCTCCCCA
TCTCCCCCCCCTCCCCACCCCCAATTTTGTATTTATTTATTTTTTAATTATTTTGTGCAGCGATGGGGGC
GGGGGGGGGGGGGGGGCGCGCGCCAGGCGGGGCGGGGCGGGGCGAGGGGCGGGGCGGGGCGAGGCGGAGA
GGTGCGGCGGCAGCCAATCAGAGCGGCGCGCTCCGAAAGTTTCCTTTTATGGCGAGGCGGCGGCGGCGGC
GGCCCTATAAAAAGCGAAGCGCGCGGCGGGCGGGAGTCGCTGCGCGCTGCCTTCGCCCCGTGCCCCGCTC
CGCGCCGCCTCGCGCCGCCCGCCCCGGCTCTGACTGACCGCGTTACTCCCACAGGTGAGCGGGCGGGACG
GCCCTTCTCCTCCGGGCTGTAATTAGCGCTTGGTTTAATGACGGCTTGTTTCTTTTCTGTGGCTGCGTGA
AAGCCTTGAGGGGCTCCGGGAGGGCCCTTTGTGCGGGGGGAGCGGCTCGGGGGGTGCGTGCGTGTGTGTG
TGCGTGGGGAGCGCCGCGTGCGGCTCCGCGCTGCCCGGCGGCTGTGAGCGCTGCGGGCGCGGCGCGGGGC
TTTGTGCGCTCCGCAGTGTGCGCGAGGGGAGCGCGGCCGGGGGCGGTGCCCCGCGGTGCGGGGGGGGCTG
CGAGGGGAACAAAGGCTGCGTGCGGGGTGTGTGCGTGGGGGGGTGAGCAGGGGGTGTGGGCGCGTCGGTC
GGGCTGCAACCCCCCCCTGCACCCCCCTCCCCGAGTTGCTGAGCACGGCCCGGCTTCGGGTGCGGGGCTC
CGTACGGGGCGTGGCGCGGGGCTCGCCGTGCCGGGCGGGGGGTGGCGGCAGGTGGGGGTGCCGGGCGGGG
CGGGGCCGCCTCGGGCCGGGGAGGGCTCGGGGGAGGGGCGCGGCGGCCCCCGGAGCGCCGGCGGCTGTCG
AGGCGCGGCGAGCCGCAGCCATTGCCTTTTATGGTAATCGTGCGAGAGGGCGCAGGGACTTCCTTTGTCC
CAAATCTGTGCGGAGCCGAAATCTGGGAGGCGCCGCCGCACCCCCTCTAGCGGGCGCGGGGCGAAGCGGT
GCGGCGCCGGCAGGAAGGAAATGGGCGGGGAGGGCCTTCGTGCGTCGCCGCGCCGCCGTCCCCTTCTCCC
TCTCCAGCCTCGGGGCTGTCCGCGGGGGGACGGCTGCCTTCGGGGGGGACGGGGCAGGGCGGGGTTCGGC
TTCTGGCGTGTGACCGGCGGCTCTAGAGCCTCTGCTAACCATGTTCATGCCTTCTTCTTTTTCCTACAGC
TCCTGGGCAACGTGCTGGTTATTGTGCTGTCTCATCATTTTGGCAAAGAATTCCTCGATCGACGGTATCG
ATAGCCACCATGGAGACCGACCTCAACAGCCAGGACCGTAAAGACCTCGACAAGTTCATTAAGTTTTTCG
CCCTCAAGACCGTGCAGGTGATCGTGCAGGCCCGGCTGGGAGAGAAAATCTGCACACGCAGCTCCTCTTC
ACCCACCGGTTCTGACTGGTTCAACCTGGCTATTAAGGATATCCCTGAAGTGACTCACGAAGCAAAGAAA
GCACTCGCTGGACAGCTGCCAGCAGTGGGTCGTTCAATGTGTGTCGAGATCTCCCTGAAGACATCTGAAG
GAGACTCAATGGAGCTCGAAATTTGGTGCCTGGAGATGAACGAAAAGTGTGATAAAGAGATCAAAGTGAG
CTACACCGTCTATAATCGTCTGTCCCTGCTCCTGAAATCTCTCCTGGCCATCACTCGGGTGACACCTGCT
TACCGCCTCAGTAGGAAGCAGGGTCATGAATATGTGATTCTGTACAGGATCTATTTCGGCGAGGTCCAGC
TCTCCGGACTGGGTGAAGGCTTTCAGACTGTGCGTGTCGGTACCGTGGGAACTCCAGTCGGCACAATTAC
CCTCTCTTGCGCATACCGTATCAATCTGGCCTTCATGTCAACCAGACAGTTTGAGCGTACTCCCCCTATT
ATGGGAATCATTATCGACCACTTCGTGGATAGACCATACCCCAGTAGCTCCCCTATGCATCCATGCAACT
ATCGTACAGCCGGTGAAGACACCGGCGTGATCTACCCCAGTGTCGAGGATAGCCAGGAAGTGTGTACCAC
TTCCTTCTCTACCTCACCACCCTCACAGCTCTCTTCAAGTCGCCTGAGTTATCAGCCTGCCGCTCTCGGA
GTCGGTAGCGCAGACCTGGCCTACCCAGTGGTCTTCGCAGCAGGCCTCAACGCAACCCACCCACATCAGC
TGATGGTGCCAGGAAAGGAGGGTGGAGTCCCACTGGCTCCTAATCAGCCAGTGCACGGTACTCAGGCTGA
CCAGGAAAGGCTGGCAACTTGCACACCATCCGATAGAACTCATTGTGCTGCAACACCCAGCTCCTCTGAG
GACACCGAAACTGTGAGCAACTCAAGTGAGGGTCGCGCCTCCCCACACGATGTCCTGGAAACCATCTTCG
TGAGAAAAGTCGGCGCTTTTGTGAACAAGCCCATTAATCAGGTCACACTCACCTCTCTGGACATCCCTTT
CGCTATGTTTGCACCAAAGAACCTCGAGCTGGAAGACACTGATCCCATGGTGAATCCTCCAGACTCACCC
GAGACAGAAAGTCCTCTCCAGGGCAGTCTGCACAGCGATGGAAGCTCCGGTGGCTCTTCAGGCAACACAC
ATGACGATTTCGTCATGATTGACTTCAAACCCGCTTTTTCCAAGGACGATATCCTCCCTATGGATCTGGG
AACCTTCTACAGGGAGTTTCAGAATCCCCCTCAGCTCAGTAGCCTGAGCATTGACATCGGTGCCCAGTCC
ATGGCTGAGGACCTCGATTCTCTGCCTGAAAAACTGGCTGTGCACGAGAAGAACGTCAGAGAATTCGACG
CATTTGTGGAGACCCTGCAGTAACCCGGGTGATATCTTAATTAATTAACTCGAGGAATTCACTCCTCAGG
TGCAGGCTGCCTATCAGAAGGTGGTGGCTGGTGTGGCCAATGCCCTGGCTCACAAATACCACTGAGATCT
TTTTCCCTCTGCCAAAAATTATGGGGACATCATGAAGCCCCTTGAGCATCTGACTTCTGGCTAATAAAGG
AAATTTATTTTCATTGCAATAGTGTGTTGGAATTTTTTGTGTCTCTCACTCGGAAGGACATATGGGAGGG
CAAATCATTTAAAACATCAGAATGAGTATTTGGTTTAGAGTTTGGCAACATATGCCCATATGCTGGCTGC
CATGAACAAAGGTTGGCTATAAAGAGGTCATCAGTATATGAAACAGCCCCCTGCTGTCCATTCCTTATTC
CATAGAAAAGCCTTGACTTGAGGTTAGATTTTTTTTATATTTTGTTTTGTGTTATTTTTTTCTTTAACAT
CCCTAAAATTTTCCTTACATGTTTTACTAGCCAGATTTTTCCTCCTCTCCTGACTACTCCCAGTCATAGC
TGTCCCTCTTCTCTTATGGAGATCCCTCGACCTGCAGCCCAAGCTTGGCGTAATCATGGTCATAGCTGTT
TCCTGTGTGAAATTGTTATCCGCTCACAATTCCACACAACATACGAGCCGGAAGCATAAAGTGTAAAGCC
TGGGGTGCCTAATGAGTGAGCTAACTCACATTAATTGCGTTGCGCTCACTGCCCGCTTTCCAGTCGGGAA
ACCTGTCGTGCCAGCGGATCCGCATCTCAATTAGTCAGCAACCATAGTCCCGCCCCTAACTCCGCCCATC
CCGCCCCTAACTCCGCCCAGTTCCGCCCATTCTCCGCCCCATGGCTGACTAATTTTTTTTATTTATGCAG
AGGCCGAGGCCGCCTCGGCCTCTGAGCTATTCCAGAAGTAGTGAGGAGGCTTTTTTGGAGGCCTAGGCTT
TTGCAAAAAGCTAACTTGTTTATTGCAGCTTATAATGGTTACAAATAAAGCAATAGCATCACAAATTTCA
CAAATAAAGCATTTTTTTCACTGCATTCTAGTTGTGGTTTGTCCAAACTCATCAATGTATCTTATCATGT
CTGGATCCGCTGCATTAATGAATCGGCCAACGCGCGGGGAGAGGCGGTTTGCGTATTGGGCGCTCTTCCG
CTTCCTCGCTCACTGACTCGCTGCGCTCGGTCGTTCGGCTGCGGCGAGCGGTATCAGCTCACTCAAAGGC
GGTAATACGGTTATCCACAGAATCAGGGGATAACGCAGGAAAGAACATGTGAGCAAAAGGCCAGCAAAAG
GCCAGGAACCGTAAAAAGGCCGCGTTGCTGGCGTTTTTCCATAGGCTCCGCCCCCCTGACGAGCATCACA
AAAATCGACGCTCAAGTCAGAGGTGGCGAAACCCGACAGGACTATAAAGATACCAGGCGTTTCCCCCTGG
AAGCTCCCTCGTGCGCTCTCCTGTTCCGACCCTGCCGCTTACCGGATACCTGTCCGCCTTTCTCCCTTCG
GGAAGCGTGGCGCTTTCTCAATGCTCACGCTGTAGGTATCTCAGTTCGGTGTAGGTCGTTCGCTCCAAGC
TGGGCTGTGTGCACGAACCCCCCGTTCAGCCCGACCGCTGCGCCTTATCCGGTAACTATCGTCTTGAGTC
CAACCCGGTAAGACACGACTTATCGCCACTGGCAGCAGCCACTGGTAACAGGATTAGCAGAGCGAGGTAT
GTAGGCGGTGCTACAGAGTTCTTGAAGTGGTGGCCTAACTACGGCTACACTAGAAGGACAGTATTTGGTA
TCTGCGCTCTGCTGAAGCCAGTTACCTTCGGAAAAAGAGTTGGTAGCTCTTGATCCGGCAAACAAACCAC
CGCTGGTAGCGGTGGTTTTTTTGTTTGCAAGCAGCAGATTACGCGCAGAAAAAAAGGATCTCAAGAAGAT
CCTTTGATCTTTTCTACGGGGTCTGACGCTCAGTGGAACGAAAACTCACGTTAAGGGATTTTGGTCATGA
GATTATCAAAAAGGATCTTCACCTAGATCCTTTTAAATTAAAAATGAAGTTTTAAATCAATCTAAAGTAT
ATATGAGTAAACTTGGTCTGACAGTTACCAATGCTTAATCAGTGAGGCACCTATCTCAGCGATCTGTCTA
TTTCGTTCATCCATAGTTGCCTGACTCCCCGTCGTGTAGATAACTACGATACGGGAGGGCTTACCATCTG
GCCCCAGTGCTGCAATGATACCGCGAGACCCACGCTCACCGGCTCCAGATTTATCAGCAATAAACCAGCC
AGCCGGAAGGGCCGAGCGCAGAAGTGGTCCTGCAACTTTATCCGCCTCCATCCAGTCTATTAATTGTTGC
CGGGAAGCTAGAGTAAGTAGTTCGCCAGTTAATAGTTTGCGCAACGTTGTTGCCATTGCTACAGGCATCG
TGGTGTCACGCTCGTCGTTTGGTATGGCTTCATTCAGCTCCGGTTCCCAACGATCAAGGCGAGTTACATG
ATCCCCCATGTTGTGCAAAAAAGCGGTTAGCTCCTTCGGTCCTCCGATCGTTGTCAGAAGTAAGTTGGCC
GCAGTGTTATCACTCATGGTTATGGCAGCACTGCATAATTCTCTTACTGTCATGCCATCCGTAAGATGCT
TTTCTGTGACTGGTGAGTACTCAACCAAGTCATTCTGAGAATAGTGTATGCGGCGACCGAGTTGCTCTTG
CCCGGCGTCAATACGGGATAATACCGCGCCACATAGCAGAACTTTAAAAGTGCTCATCATTGGAAAACGT
TCTTCGGGGCGAAAACTCTCAAGGATCTTACCGCTGTTGAGATCCAGTTCGATGTAACCCACTCGTGCAC
CCAACTGATCTTCAGCATCTTTTACTTTCACCAGCGTTTCTGGGTGAGCAAAAACAGGAAGGCAAAATGC
CGCAAAAAAGGGAATAAGGGCGACACGGAAATGTTGAATACTCATACTCTTCCTTTTTCAATATTATTGA
AGCATTTATCAGGGTTATTGTCTCATGAGCGGATACATATTTGAATGTATTTAGAAAAATAAACAAATAG
GGGTTCCGCGCACATTTCCCCGAAAAGTGCCACCTG
Features (pLannotate 1.2.2; 18 found; start..end, strand, type, name):
      4..383     +  enhancer       CMV enhancer: human cytomegalovirus immediate early enhancer
    385..662     +  promoter       chicken β-actin promoter: No description available
    663..1679    +  intron         chimeric intron: chimera between introns from chicken β-actin and rabbit β-globin
   1677..1733    +  CDS            HBB (fragment): HBB_LEPEU - Experimental evidence at protein level: Swiss-Prot protein existence level 1. Involved in oxygen transport from the lung to the various peripheral tissues. From Lepus europaeus (European hare).
   1760..3310    +  CDS            ATG13: ATG13_HUMAN - Also known as KIAA0652. Experimental evidence at protein level: Swiss-Prot protein existence level 1. Autophagy factor required for autophagosome formation and mitophagy. Target of the TOR kinase signaling pathway that regulates autophagy through the control of the phosphorylation status of ATG13 and ULK1, and the regulation of the ATG13-ULK1-RB1CC1 complex. Through its regulation of ULK1 activity, plays a role in the regulation of the kinase activity of mTORC1 and cell proliferation. From Homo sapiens (Human).
   3345..3422    +  CDS            HBB (fragment): HBB_PONPY - Experimental evidence at transcript level: Swiss-Prot protein existence level 2. Involved in oxygen transport from the lung to the various peripheral tissues. From Pongo pygmaeus (Bornean orangutan).
   3493..3548    +  polyA_signal   β-globin poly(A) signal: rabbit β-globin polyadenylation signal (Gil and Proudfoot, 1987)
   3933..3949    -  protein_bind   lac operator: The lac repressor binds to the lac operator to inhibit transcription in E. coli. This inhibition can be relieved by adding lactose or isopropyl-β-D-thiogalactopyranoside (IPTG). lac repressor encoded by lacI
   3957..3987    -  promoter       lac promoter: promoter for the E. coli lac operon
   4002..4023    -  protein_bind   CAP binding site: CAP binding activates transcription in the presence of cAMP. E. coli catabolite activator protein
   4036..4075    -  CDS            lacI (fragment): lac repressor; lacI; The lac repressor binds to the lac operator to inhibit transcription in E. coli. This inhibition can be relieved by adding lactose or isopropyl-β-D-thiogalactopyranoside (IPTG).
   4082..4104    +  promoter       SV40 promoter (fragment): SV40 enhancer and early promoter
   4128..4263    +  rep_origin     SV40 ori: SV40 origin of replication
   4283..4417    +  polyA_signal   SV40 poly(A) signal: SV40 polyadenylation signal
   4419..4473    -  CDS            lacI (fragment): lac repressor; lacI; The lac repressor binds to the lac operator to inhibit transcription in E. coli. This inhibition can be relieved by adding lactose or isopropyl-β-D-thiogalactopyranoside (IPTG).
   4656..5244    -  rep_origin     ori: high-copy-number ColE1/pMB1/pBR322/pUC origin of replication
   5415..6275    -  CDS            AmpR: β-lactamase; bla; confers resistance to ampicillin, carbenicillin, and related antibiotics
   6276..6380    -  promoter       AmpR promoter: bla
