>Addgene plasmid #171412 | ATG13 | addgene full sequence | sequence record 337509 | Addgene NGS Result
GGTCGACATTGATTATTGACTAGTTATTAATAGTAATCAATTACGGGGTCATTAGTTCATAGCCCATATA
TGGAGTTCCGCGTTACATAACTTACGGTAAATGGCCCGCCTGGCTGACCGCCCAACGACCCCCGCCCATT
GACGTCAATAATGACGTATGTTCCCATAGTAACGCCAATAGGGACTTTCCATTGACGTCAATGGGTGGAG
TATTTACGGTAAACTGCCCACTTGGCAGTACATCAAGTGTATCATATGCCAAGTACGCCCCCTATTGACG
TCAATGACGGTAAATGGCCCGCCTGGCATTATGCCCAGTACATGACCTTATGGGACTTTCCTACTTGGCA
GTACATCTACGTATTAGTCATCGCTATTACCATGGTCGAGGTGAGCCCCACGTTCTGCTTCACTCTCCCC
ATCTCCCCCCCCTCCCCACCCCCAATTTTGTATTTATTTATTTTTTAATTATTTTGTGCAGCGATGGGGG
CGGGGGGGGGGGGGGGGCGCGCGCCRGGGGGGGSGGGGSGGGGSGRGGGGSGGGGSGGGGSGRGGCGGAG
AGGTGCGGCGGCAGCCAATCAGAGCGGCGCGCTCCGAAAGTTTCCTTTTATGGCGAGGCGGCGGCGGCGG
CGGCCCTATAAAAAGCGAAGCGCGCGGCGGGCGGGAGTCGCTGCGCGCTGCCTTCGCCCCGTGCCCCGCT
CCGCCGCCGCCTCGCGCCGCCCGCCCCGGCTCTGACTGACCGCGTTACTCCCACAGGTGAGCGGGCGGGA
CGGCCCTTCTCCTCCGGGCTGTAATTAGCGCTTGGTTTAATGACGGCTTGTTTCTTTTCTGTGGCTGCGT
GAAAGCCTTGAGGGGCTCCGGGAGGGCCCTTTGTGCGGGGGGAGCGGCTCGGGGGGTGCGTGCGTGTGTG
TGTGCGTGGGGAGCGCCGCGTGCGGCTCCGCGCTGCCCGGCGGCTGTGAGCGCTGCGGGCGCGGCGCGGG
GCTTTGTGCGCTCCGCAGTGTGCGCGAGGGGAGCGCGGCCGGGGGCGGTGCCCCGCGGTGCGGGGGGGGC
TGCGAGGGGAACAAAGGCTGCGTGCGGGGTGTGTGCGTGGGGGGGTGAGCAGGGGGTGTGGGCGCGTCGG
TCGGGCTGCAACCCCCCCTGCACCCCCCTCCCCGAGTTGCTGAGCACGGCCCGGCTTCGGGTGCGGGGCT
CCGTACGGGGCGTGGCGCGGGGCTCGCCGTGCCGGGCGGGGGGTGGCGGCAGGTGGGGGTGCCGGGCGGG
GCGGGGCCGCCTCGGGCCGGGGAGGGCTCGGGGGAGGGGCGCGGCGGCCCCCGGAGCGCCGGCGGCTGTC
GAGGCGCGGCGAGCCGCAGCCATTGCCTTTTATGGTAATCGTGCGAGAGGGCGCAGGGACTTCCTTTGTC
CCAAATCTGTGCGGAGCCGAAATCTGGGAGGCGCCGCCGCACCCCCTCTAGCGGGCGCGGGGCGAAGCGG
TGCGGCGCCGGCAGGAAGGAAATGGGCGGGGAGGGCCTTCGTGCGTCGCCGCGCCGCCGTCCCCTTCTCC
CTCTCCAGCCTCGGGGCTGTCCGCGGGGGGACGGCTGCCTTCGGGGGGGACGGGGCAGGGCGGGGTTCGG
CTTCTGGCGTGTGACCGGCGGCTCTAGAGCCTCTGCTAACCATGTTCATGCCTTCTTCTTTTTCCTACAG
CTCCTGGGCAACGTGCTGGTTATTGTGCTGTCTCATCATTTTGGCAAAGAATTCCTCGATCGACGGTATC
GATAGCCACCATGGAGACCGACCTCAACAGCCAGGACCGTAAAGACCTCGACAAGTTCATTAAGTTTTTC
GCCCTCAAGACCGTGCAGGTGATCGTGCAGGCCCGGCTGGGAGAGAAAATCTGCACACGCAGCTCCTCTT
CACCCACCGGTTCTGACTGGTTCAACCTGGCTATTAAGGATATCCCTGAAGTGACTCACGAAGCAAAGAA
AGCACTCGCTGGACAGCTGCCAGCAGTGGGTCGTTCAATGTGTGTCGAGATCTCCCTGAAGACATCTGAA
GGAGACTCAATGGAGCTCGAAATTTGGTGCCTGGAGATGAACGAAAAGTGTGATAAAGAGATCAAAGTGA
GCTACACCGTCTATAATCGTCTGTCCCTGCTCCTGAAATCTCTCCTGGCCATCACTCGGGTGACACCTGC
TTACCGCCTCAGTAGGAAGCAGGGTCATGAATATGTGATTCTGTACAGGATCTATTTCGGCGAGGTCCAG
CTCTCCGGACTGGGTGAAGGCTTTCAGACTGTGCGTGTCGGTACCGTGGGAACTCCAGTCGGCACAATTA
CCCTCTCTTGCGCATACCGTATCAATCTGGCCTTCATGTCAACCAGACAGTTTGAGCGTACTCCCCCTAT
TATGGGAATCATTATCGACCACTTCGTGGATAGACCATACCCCAGTAGCTCCCCTATGCATCCATGCAAC
TATCGTACAGCCGGTGAAGACACCGGCGTGATCTACCCCAGTGTCGAGGATAGCCAGGAAGTGTGTACCA
CTTCCTTCTCTACCTCACCACCCTCACAGCTCTCTTCAAGTCGCCTGAGTTATCAGCCTGCCGCTCTCGG
AGTCGGTAGCGCAGACCTGGCCTACCCAGTGGTCTTCGCAGCAGGCCTCAACGCAACCCACCCACATCAG
CTGATGGTGCCAGGAAAGGAGGGTGGAGTCCCACTGGCTCCTAATCAGCCAGTGCACGGTACTCAGGCTG
ACCAGGAAAGGCTGGCAACTTGCACACCATCCGATAGAACTCATTGTGCTGCAACACCCAGCTCCTCTGA
GGACACCGAAACTGTGAGCAACTCAAGTGAGGGTCGCGCCTCCCCACACGATGTCCTGGAAACCATCTTC
GTGAGAAAAGTCGGCGCTTTTGTGAACAAGCCCATTAATCAGGTCACACTCACCTCTCTGGACATCCCTT
TCGCTATGTTTGCACCAAAGAACCTCGAGCTGGAAGACACTGATCCCATGGTGAATCCTCCAGACTCACC
CGAGACAGAAAGTCCTCTCCAGGGCAGTCTGCACAGCGATGGAAGCTCCGGTGGCTCTTCAGGCAACACA
CATGACGATTTCGTCATGATTGACTTCAAACCCGCTTTTTCCAAGGACGATATCCTCCCTATGGATCTGG
GAACCTTCTACAGGGAGTTTCAGAATCCCCCTCAGCTCAGTAGCCTGAGCATTGACATCGGTGCCCAGTC
CATGGCTGAGGACCTCGATTCTCTGCCTGAAAAACTGGCTGTGCACGAGAAGAACGTCAGAGAATTCGAC
GCATTTGTGGAGACCCTGCAGTAACCCGGGTGATATCTTAATTAATTAACTCGAGGAATTCACTCCTCAG
GTGCAGGCTGCCTATCAGAAGGTGGTGGCTGGTGTGGCCAATGCCCTGGCTCACAAATACCACTGAGATC
TTTTTCCCTCTGCCAAAAATTATGGGGACATCATGAAGCCCCTTGAGCATCTGACTTCTGGCTAATAAAG
GAAATTTATTTTCATTGCAATAGTGTGTTGGAATTTTTTGTGTCTCTCACTCGGAAGGACATATGGGAGG
GCAAATCATTTAAAACATCAGAATGAGTATTTGGTTTAGAGTTTGGCAACATATGCCCATATGCTGGCTG
CCATGAACAAAGGTTGGCTATAAAGAGGTCATCAGTATATGAAACAGCCCCCTGCTGTCCATTCCTTATT
CCATAGAAAAGCCTTGACTTGAGGTTAGATTTTTTTTATATTTTGTTTTGTGTTATTTTTTTCTTTAACA
TCCCTAAAATTTTCCTTACATGTTTTACTAGCCAGATTTTTCCTCCTCTCCTGACTACTCCCAGTCATAG
CTGTCCCTCTTCTCTTATGGAGATCCCTCGACCTGCAGCCCAAGCTTGGCGTAATCATGGTCATAGCTGT
TTCCTGTGTGAAATTGTTATCCGCTCACAATTCCACACAACATACGAGCCGGAAGCATAAAGTGTAAAGC
CTGGGGTGCCTAATGAGTGAGCTAACTCACATTAATTGCGTTGCGCTCACTGCCCGCTTTCCAGTCGGGA
AACCTGTCGTGCCAGCGGATCCGCATCTCAATTAGTCAGCAACCATAGTCCCGCCCCTAACTCCGCCCAT
CCCGCCCCTAACTCCGCCCAGTTCCGCCCATTCTCCGCCCCATGGCTGACTAATTTTTTTTATTTATGCA
GAGGCCGAGGCCGCCTCGGCCTCTGAGCTATTCCAGAAGTAGTGAGGAGGCTTTTTTGGAGGCCTAGGCT
TTTGCAAAAAGCTAACTTGTTTATTGCAGCTTATAATGGTTACAAATAAAGCAATAGCATCACAAATTTC
ACAAATAAAGCATTTTTTTCACTGCATTCTAGTTGTGGTTTGTCCAAACTCATCAATGTATCTTATCATG
TCTGGATCCGCTGCATTAATGAATCGGCCAACGCGCGGGGAGAGGCGGTTTGCGTATTGGGCGCTCTTCC
GCTTCCTCGCTCACTGACTCGCTGCGCTCGGTCGTTCGGCTGCGGCGAGCGGTATCAGCTCACTCAAAGG
CGGTAATACGGTTATCCACAGAATCAGGGGATAACGCAGGAAAGAACATGTGAGCAAAAGGCCAGCAAAA
GGCCAGGAACCGTAAAAAGGCCGCGTTGCTGGCGTTTTTCCATAGGCTCCGCCCCCCTGACGAGCATCAC
AAAAATCGACGCTCAAGTCAGAGGTGGCGAAACCCGACAGGACTATAAAGATACCAGGCGTTTCCCCCTG
GAAGCTCCCTCGTGCGCTCTCCTGTTCCGACCCTGCCGCTTACCGGATACCTGTCCGCCTTTCTCCCTTC
GGGAAGCGTGGCGCTTTCTCATAGCTCACGCTGTAGGTATCTCAGTTCGGTGTAGGTCGTTCGCTCCAAG
CTGGGCTGTGTGCACGAACCCCCCGTTCAGCCCGACCGCTGCGCCTTATCCGGTAACTATCGTCTTGAGT
CCAACCCGGTAAGACACGACTTATCGCCACTGGCAGCAGCCACTGGTAACAGGATTAGCAGAGCGAGGTA
TGTAGGCGGTGCTACAGAGTTCTTGAAGTGGTGGCCTAACTACGGCTACACTAGAAGAACAGTATTTGGT
ATCTGCGCTCTGCTGAAGCCAGTTACCTTCGGAAAAAGAGTTGGTAGCTCTTGATCCGGCAAACAAACCA
CCGCTGGTAGCGGTGGTTTTTTTGTTTGCAAGCAGCAGATTACGCGCAGAAAAAAAGGATCTCAAGAAGA
TCCTTTGATCTTTTCTACGGGGTCTGACGCTCAGTGGAACGAAAACTCACGTTAAGGGATTTTGGTCATG
AGATTATCAAAAAGGATCTTCACCTAGATCCTTTTAAATTAAAAATGAAGTTTTAAATCAATCTAAAGTA
TATATGAGTAAACTTGGTCTGACAGTTACCAATGCTTAATCAGTGAGGCACCTATCTCAGCGATCTGTCT
ATTTCGTTCATCCATAGTTGCCTGACTCCCCGTCGTGTAGATAACTACGATACGGGAGGGCTTACCATCT
GGCCCCAGTGCTGCAATGATACCGCGAGACCCACGCTCACCGGCTCCAGATTTATCAGCAATAAACCAGC
CAGCCGGAAGGGCCGAGCGCAGAAGTGGTCCTGCAACTTTATCCGCCTCCATCCAGTCTATTAATTGTTG
CCGGGAAGCTAGAGTAAGTAGTTCGCCAGTTAATAGTTTGCGCAACGTTGTTGCCATTGCTACAGGCATC
GTGGTGTCACGCTCGTCGTTTGGTATGGCTTCATTCAGCTCCGGTTCCCAACGATCAAGGCGAGTTACAT
GATCCCCCATGTTGTGCAAAAAAGCGGTTAGCTCCTTCGGTCCTCCGATCGTTGTCAGAAGTAAGTTGGC
CGCAGTGTTATCACTCATGGTTATGGCAGCACTGCATAATTCTCTTACTGTCATGCCATCCGTAAGATGC
TTTTCTGTGACTGGTGAGTACTCAACCAAGTCATTCTGAGAATAGTGTATGCGGCGACCGAGTTGCTCTT
GCCCGGCGTCAATACGGGATAATACCGCGCCACATAGCAGAACTTTAAAAGTGCTCATCATTGGAAAACG
TTCTTCGGGGCGAAAACTCTCAAGGATCTTACCGCTGTTGAGATCCAGTTCGATGTAACCCACTCGTGCA
CCCAACTGATCTTCAGCATCTTTTACTTTCACCAGCGTTTCTGGGTGAGCAAAAACAGGAAGGCAAAATG
CCGCAAAAAAGGGAATAAGGGCGACACGGAAATGTTGAATACTCATACTCTTCCTTTTTCAATATTATTG
AAGCATTTATCAGGGTTATTGTCTCATGAGCGGATACATATTTGAATGTATTTAGAAAAATAAACAAATA
GGGGTTCCGCGCACATTTCCCCGAAAAGTGCCACCTG
Features (pLannotate 1.2.2; 18 found; start..end, strand, type, name):
      5..384     +  enhancer       CMV enhancer: human cytomegalovirus immediate early enhancer
    386..663     +  promoter       chicken β-actin promoter: No description available
    664..1680    +  intron         chimeric intron: chimera between introns from chicken β-actin and rabbit β-globin
   1678..1734    +  CDS            HBB (fragment): HBB_LEPEU - Experimental evidence at protein level: Swiss-Prot protein existence level 1. Involved in oxygen transport from the lung to the various peripheral tissues. From Lepus europaeus (European hare).
   1761..3311    +  CDS            ATG13: ATG13_HUMAN - Also known as KIAA0652. Experimental evidence at protein level: Swiss-Prot protein existence level 1. Autophagy factor required for autophagosome formation and mitophagy. Target of the TOR kinase signaling pathway that regulates autophagy through the control of the phosphorylation status of ATG13 and ULK1, and the regulation of the ATG13-ULK1-RB1CC1 complex. Through its regulation of ULK1 activity, plays a role in the regulation of the kinase activity of mTORC1 and cell proliferation. From Homo sapiens (Human).
   3346..3423    +  CDS            HBB (fragment): HBB_PONPY - Experimental evidence at transcript level: Swiss-Prot protein existence level 2. Involved in oxygen transport from the lung to the various peripheral tissues. From Pongo pygmaeus (Bornean orangutan).
   3494..3549    +  polyA_signal   β-globin poly(A) signal: rabbit β-globin polyadenylation signal (Gil and Proudfoot, 1987)
   3934..3950    -  protein_bind   lac operator: The lac repressor binds to the lac operator to inhibit transcription in E. coli. This inhibition can be relieved by adding lactose or isopropyl-β-D-thiogalactopyranoside (IPTG). lac repressor encoded by lacI
   3958..3988    -  promoter       lac promoter: promoter for the E. coli lac operon
   4003..4024    -  protein_bind   CAP binding site: CAP binding activates transcription in the presence of cAMP. E. coli catabolite activator protein
   4037..4076    -  CDS            lacI (fragment): lac repressor; lacI; The lac repressor binds to the lac operator to inhibit transcription in E. coli. This inhibition can be relieved by adding lactose or isopropyl-β-D-thiogalactopyranoside (IPTG).
   4083..4105    +  promoter       SV40 promoter (fragment): SV40 enhancer and early promoter
   4129..4264    +  rep_origin     SV40 ori: SV40 origin of replication
   4284..4418    +  polyA_signal   SV40 poly(A) signal: SV40 polyadenylation signal
   4420..4474    -  CDS            lacI (fragment): lac repressor; lacI; The lac repressor binds to the lac operator to inhibit transcription in E. coli. This inhibition can be relieved by adding lactose or isopropyl-β-D-thiogalactopyranoside (IPTG).
   4657..5245    -  rep_origin     ori: high-copy-number ColE1/pMB1/pBR322/pUC origin of replication
   5416..6276    -  CDS            AmpR: β-lactamase; bla; confers resistance to ampicillin, carbenicillin, and related antibiotics
   6277..6381    -  promoter       AmpR promoter: bla
