[The description below was written by a language model from this plasmid's Addgene catalogue record and pLannotate feature annotations shown in this document.]
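Description:
ATG13 is a mammalian expression plasmid of about 6.4 kb built on the pCAG backbone and made to produce the autophagy factor ATG13 for purification of the human ULK1 complex. It is propagated in E. coli from a high-copy ColE1/pUC-type origin under ampicillin selection (β-lactamase driven by its own bla promoter). No mammalian selection marker is annotated, which fits transient transfection rather than stable line generation. An SV40 origin of replication is present and would allow episomal amplification in cells that express SV40 large T antigen.

The expression cassette is the standard CAG arrangement: the human cytomegalovirus immediate-early enhancer fused to the chicken β-actin promoter, followed by the chimeric chicken β-actin/rabbit β-globin intron, which together give strong constitutive transcription in many mammalian cell types. The ATG13 open reading frame of roughly 1.55 kb matches the human protein, although the catalogue lists the insert species as synthetic, which may indicate a synthesised gene. The coding region is followed by the rabbit β-globin polyadenylation signal. The short β-globin "CDS" fragments annotated on either side of the insert are most likely residual globin exon sequence from the pCAG cassette rather than intended fusions. No affinity or epitope tag is annotated on ATG13, and the record does not say how the protein is captured. The cloning sites are also recorded as unknown. Short lac promoter/operator and lacI fragments are backbone remnants with no evident role. The depositor and repository sequence records carry identical annotations and differ by a single nucleotide in length.
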