Addgene plasmid #171412: ATG13
Purpose: For the purifcation of human ULK1 complex
Depositing lab: James Hurley. Depositing organization: University of California, Berkeley. Publication: Reconstitution of cargo-induced LC3 lipidation in mammalian selective autophagy. Chang C, Shi X, Jensen LE, Yokom AL, Fracchiolla D, Martens S, Hurley JH. Sci Adv. 2021 Apr 23;7(17). pii: 7/17/eabg4922. doi: 10.1126/sciadv.abg4922. Print 2021 Apr. PubMed 33893090.
Backbone
  Vector backbone: pCAG
  Vector type: Mammalian Expression
Growth in bacteria
  Bacterial resistance: Ampicillin, 100 μg/mL
  Growth temperature: 37°C
  Growth strain: DH5alpha
  Copy number: High Copy
Gene/Insert
  Gene/Insert name: ATG13
  Species: Synthetic
  Entrez Gene: ATG13 (a.k.a. KIAA0652, PARATARG8)
  Cloning method: Restriction Enzyme; 5′ cloning site Unknown (unknown if destroyed); 3′ cloning site Unknown (unknown if destroyed)
Terms and licenses: Academic/Nonprofit Terms; Industry Terms: Not Available to Industry
How to cite: ATG13 was a gift from James Hurley (Addgene plasmid # 171412 ; http://n2t.net/addgene:171412 ; RRID:Addgene_171412)
